Addgene plasmid #215204: shRNA_SMAD2_1
Purpose: Supression of shSMAD2_1 expression
Depositing lab: Sefi Rosenbluh. Depositing organization: Monash University. Publication: Systematic loss-of-function screens identify pathway-specific functional circular RNAs. Liu L, Neve M, Perlaza-Jimenez L, Xi X, Purcell J, Hawdon A, Conn SJ, Zenker J, Tamayo P, Goodall GJ, Rosenbluh J. Nat Cell Biol. 2024 Aug;26(8):1359-1372. doi: 10.1038/s41556-024-01467-y. Epub 2024 Aug 2. PubMed 39095657.
Backbone
  Vector backbone: pLKO.1
  Vector type: Lentiviral
  Selectable markers: Puromycin
Growth in bacteria
  Bacterial resistance: Ampicillin, 100 μg/mL
  Growth temperature: 37°C
  Growth strain: NEB Stable
  Copy number: High Copy
Gene/Insert
  Gene/Insert name: SMAD2 shRNA 1
  gRNA/shRNA sequence: GAACAAACCAGGTCTCTTGAT
  Species: H. sapiens (human)
  Entrez Gene: SMAD2 (a.k.a. CHTD8, JV18, JV18-1, LDS6, MADH2, MADR2, hMAD-2, hSMAD2)
  Cloning method: Restriction Enzyme; 5′ cloning site unknown (unknown if destroyed)
Terms and licenses: Academic/Nonprofit Terms; Industry Terms: Not Available to Industry
How to cite: shRNA_SMAD2_1 was a gift from Sefi Rosenbluh (Addgene plasmid # 215204 ; http://n2t.net/addgene:215204 ; RRID:Addgene_215204)
