[The description below was written by a language model from this plasmid's Addgene catalogue record and pLannotate feature annotations shown in this document.]
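Description:
shRNA_SMAD2_1 is a lentiviral short-hairpin RNA plasmid built on the pLKO.1 backbone and designed to knock down human SMAD2. In bacteria it is maintained through a high-copy ColE1/pUC-type origin and selected with ampicillin via the β-lactamase gene. The backbone also retains an f1 origin, an SV40 origin, T7 and T3 promoters, and remnants of lac regulatory and lacZα sequences carried over from the parental cloning vector.

The viral portion has a third-generation, self-inactivating layout. An RSV promoter fused to a truncated HIV-1 5' LTR drives transcription of the genomic RNA in packaging cells. It is followed by the Ψ packaging signal with a partial gag sequence, the Rev response element for Rev-dependent nuclear export, and a cPPT/CTS element that aids nuclear import of the reverse-transcribed genome. The ΔU3 3' LTR, followed by an SV40 polyadenylation signal, inactivates LTR promoter activity after integration.

Between the LTRs sit two expression units. A human U6 RNA polymerase III promoter lies upstream of an unannotated gap before the cPPT, which is where the SMAD2-targeting hairpin would be expected to sit, although the feature table does not mark the hairpin itself. A human PGK promoter drives puromycin N-acetyltransferase, so transduced cells can be selected with puromycin. The cloning sites used for the hairpin are not recorded.

The plasmid is intended for producing lentivirus, with packaging and envelope functions supplied in trans, to achieve stable suppression of SMAD2 in human cells. It was deposited in connection with a study of loss-of-function screens for pathway-specific circular RNAs.
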