Features (pLannotate 1.2.2; 25 found; start..end, strand, type, name):
    529..1128    +  CDS            PuroR: puromycin N-acetyltransferase; pac from Streptomyces alboniger; confers resistance to puromycin
   1171..1254    +  CDS            nef (fragment): NEF_HV1Z2 - Experimental evidence at protein level: Swiss-Prot protein existence level 1. Extracellular Nef protein targets CD4(+) T-lymphocytes for apoptosis by interacting with CXCR4 surface receptors. From Human immunodeficiency virus type 1 group M subtype D (isolate Z2/CDC-Z34) (HIV-1).
   1256..1489    +  LTR            3' LTR (ΔU3): self-inactivating 3' long terminal repeat (LTR) from HIV-1
   1561..1682    +  polyA_signal   SV40 poly(A) signal: SV40 polyadenylation signal
   1722..1857    +  rep_origin     SV40 ori: SV40 origin of replication
   1878..1896    -  promoter       T7 promoter: promoter for bacteriophage T7 RNA polymerase
   1904..2059    +  CDS            lacZα (fragment): LacZα fragment of β-galactosidase; lacZ fragment
   2064..2492    +  rep_origin     f1 ori (sequence partly withheld): f1 bacteriophage origin of replication; arrow indicates direction of (+) strand synthesis
   2545..2649    +  promoter       AmpR promoter: bla
   2650..3510    +  CDS            AmpR: β-lactamase; bla; confers resistance to ampicillin, carbenicillin, and related antibiotics
   3681..4269    +  rep_origin     ori: high-copy-number ColE1/pMB1/pBR322/pUC origin of replication
   4452..4544    +  CDS            lacI (fragment): lac repressor; lacI; The lac repressor binds to the lac operator to inhibit transcription in E. coli. This inhibition can be relieved by adding lactose or isopropyl-β-D-thiogalactopyranoside (IPTG).
   4557..4578    +  protein_bind   CAP binding site: CAP binding activates transcription in the presence of cAMP. E. coli catabolite activator protein
   4593..4623    +  promoter       lac promoter: promoter for the E. coli lac operon
   4631..4647    +  protein_bind   lac operator: The lac repressor binds to the lac operator to inhibit transcription in E. coli. This inhibition can be relieved by adding lactose or isopropyl-β-D-thiogalactopyranoside (IPTG). lac repressor encoded by lacI
   4692..4710    +  promoter       T3 promoter: promoter for bacteriophage T3 RNA polymerase
   4738..4964    +  promoter       RSV promoter: Rous sarcoma virus enhancer/promoter
   4965..5145    +  LTR            5' LTR (truncated): truncated 5' long terminal repeat (LTR) from HIV-1
   5192..5317    +  misc_feature   HIV-1 Ψ: packaging signal of human immunodeficiency virus type 1
   5301..5664    +  CDS            HIV-1 gag (fragment): gag protein from human immunodeficiency virus 1; gag
   5810..6043    +  misc_feature   RRE: The Rev response element (RRE) of HIV-1 allows for Rev-dependent mRNA export from the nucleus to the cytoplasm.
   6420..6520    +  CDS            Rev (fragment): human immunodeficiency virus 1 (HIV-1) Rev protein; rev; enhances nuclear export of unspliced and incompletely spliced viral mRNAs
   6570..6810    +  promoter       U6 promoter: RNA polymerase III promoter for human U6 snRNA
   6915..7032    +  misc_feature   cPPT/CTS: central polypurine tract and central termination sequence of HIV-1
   7081..507     +  promoter       hPGK promoter (across the origin): human phosphoglycerate kinase 1 promoter
>Addgene plasmid #215204 | shRNA_SMAD2_1 | addgene full sequence | sequence record 461198 | Addgene NGS Result
TTGGGGTTGCGCCTTTTCCAAGGCAGCCCTGGGTTTGCGCAGGGACGCGGCTGCTCTGGGCGTGGTTCCG
GGAAACGCAGCGGCGCCGACCCTGGGTCTCGCACATTCTTCACGTCCGTTCGCAGCGTCACCCGGATCTT
CGCCGCTACCCTTGTGGGCCCCCCGGCGACGCTTCCTGCTCCGCCCCTAAGTCGGGAAGGTTCCTTGCGG
TTCGCGGCGTGCCGGACGTGACAAACGGAAGCCGCACGTCTCACTAGTACCCTCGCAGACGGACAGCGCC
AGGGAGCAATGGCAGCGCGCCGACCGCGATGGGCTGTGGCCAATAGCGGCTGCTCAGCAGGGCGCGCCGA
GAGCAGCGGCCGGGAAGGGGCGGTGCGGGAGGCGGGGTGTGGGGCGGTAGTGTGGGCCCTGTTCCTGCCC
GCGCGGTGTTCCGCATTCTGCAAGCCTCCGGAGCGCACGTCGGCAGTCGGCTCCCTCGTTGACCGAATCA
CCGACCTCTCTCCCCAGGGGGATCCACCGGAGCTTACCATGACCGAGTACAAGCCCACGGTGCGCCTCGC
CACCCGCGACGACGTCCCCAGGGCCGTACGCACCCTCGCCGCCGCGTTCGCCGACTACCCCGCCACGCGC
CACACCGTCGATCCGGACCGCCACATCGAGCGGGTCACCGAGCTGCAAGAACTCTTCCTCACGCGCGTCG
GGCTCGACATCGGCAAGGTGTGGGTCGCGGACGACGGCGCCGCGGTGGCGGTCTGGACCACGCCGGAGAG
CGTCGAAGCGGGGGCGGTGTTCGCCGAGATCGGCCCGCGCATGGCCGAGTTGAGCGGTTCCCGGCTGGCC
GCGCAGCAACAGATGGAAGGCCTCCTGGCGCCGCACCGGCCCAAGGAGCCCGCGTGGTTCCTGGCCACCG
TCGGCGTCTCGCCCGACCACCAGGGCAAGGGTCTGGGCAGCGCCGTCGTGCTCCCCGGAGTGGAGGCGGC
CGAGCGCGCCGGGGTGCCCGCCTTCCTGGAGACCTCCGCGCCCCGCAACCTCCCCTTCTACGAGCGGCTC
GGCTTCACCGTCACCGCCGACGTCGAGGTGCCCGAAGGACCGCGCACCTGGTGCATGACCCGCAAGCCCG
GTGCCTGACGCCCGCCCCACGACCCGCAGCGCCCGACCGAAAGGAGCGCACGACCCCATGCATCGGTACC
TTTAAGACCAATGACTTACAAGGCAGCTGTAGATCTTAGCCACTTTTTAAAAGAAAAGGGGGGACTGGAA
GGGCTAATTCACTCCCAACGAAGACAAGATCTGCTTTTTGCTTGTACTGGGTCTCTCTGGTTAGACCAGA
TCTGAGCCTGGGAGCTCTCTGGCTAACTAGGGAACCCACTGCTTAAGCCTCAATAAAGCTTGCCTTGAGT
GCTTCAAGTAGTGTGTGCCCGTCTGTTGTGTGACTCTGGTAACTAGAGATCCCTCAGACCCTTTTAGTCA
GTGTGGAAAATCTCTAGCAGTAGTAGTTCATGTCATCTTATTATTCAGTATTTATAACTTGCAAAGAAAT
GAATATCAGAGAGTGAGAGGAACTTGTTTATTGCAGCTTATAATGGTTACAAATAAAGCAATAGCATCAC
AAATTTCACAAATAAAGCATTTTTTTCACTGCATTCTAGTTGTGGTTTGTCCAAACTCATCAATGTATCT
TATCATGTCTGGCTCTAGCTATCCCGCCCCTAACTCCGCCCATCCCGCCCCTAACTCCGCCCAGTTCCGC
CCATTCTCCGCCCCATGGCTGACTAATTTTTTTTATTTATGCAGAGGCCGAGGCCGCCTCGGCCTCTGAG
CTATTCCAGAAGTAGTGAGGAGGCTTTTTTGGAGGCCTAGGGACGTACCCAATTCGCCCTATAGTGAGTC
GTATTACGCGCGCTCACTGGCCGTCGTTTTACAACGTCGTGACTGGGAAAACCCTGGCGTTACCCAACTT
AATCGCCTTGCAGCACATCCCCCTTTCGCCAGCTGGCGTAATAGCGAAGAGGCCCGCACCGATCGCCCTT
CCCAACAGTTGCGCAGCCTGAATGGCGAATGGG
[124 nt withheld, positions 2064-2187]
C
[91 nt withheld, positions 2189-2279]
A
[49 nt withheld, positions 2281-2329]
CCTTTGACGTTGGAGTCCACGTTCTTT
[37 nt withheld, positions 2357-2393]
ACCCTATCTCGGTCTATTCTTTTGATTTATAAGGGATTTTGCCGATTTCGGCCTATTGGTTAAAAAATGA
GCTGATTTAACAAAAATTTAACGCGAATTTTAACAAAATATTAACGCTTACAATTTAGGTGGCACTTTTC
GGGGAAATGTGCGCGGAACCCCTATTTGTTTATTTTTCTAAATACATTCAAATATGTATCCGCTCATGAG
ACAATAACCCTGATAAATGCTTCAATAATATTGAAAAAGGAAGAGTATGAGTATTCAACATTTCCGTGTC
GCCCTTATTCCCTTTTTTGCGGCATTTTGCCTTCCTGTTTTTGCTCACCCAGAAACGCTGGTGAAAGTAA
AAGATGCTGAAGATCAGTTGGGTGCACGAGTGGGTTACATCGAACTGGATCTCAACAGCGGTAAGATCCT
TGAGAGTTTTCGCCCCGAAGAACGTTTTCCAATGATGAGCACTTTTAAAGTTCTGCTATGTGGCGCGGTA
TTATCCCGTATTGACGCCGGGCAAGAGCAACTCGGTCGCCGCATACACTATTCTCAGAATGACTTGGTTG
AGTACTCACCAGTCACAGAAAAGCATCTTACGGATGGCATGACAGTAAGAGAATTATGCAGTGCTGCCAT
AACCATGAGTGATAACACTGCGGCCAACTTACTTCTGACAACGATCGGAGGACCGAAGGAGCTAACCGCT
TTTTTGCACAACATGGGGGATCATGTAACTCGCCTTGATCGTTGGGAACCGGAGCTGAATGAAGCCATAC
CAAACGACGAGCGTGACACCACGATGCCTGTAGCAATGGCAACAACGTTGCGCAAACTATTAACTGGCGA
ACTACTTACTCTAGCTTCCCGGCAACAATTAATAGACTGGATGGAGGCGGATAAAGTTGCAGGACCACTT
CTGCGCTCGGCCCTTCCGGCTGGCTGGTTTATTGCTGATAAATCTGGAGCCGGTGAGCGTGGGTCTCGCG
GTATCATTGCAGCACTGGGGCCAGATGGTAAGCCCTCCCGTATCGTAGTTATCTACACGACGGGGAGTCA
GGCAACTATGGATGAACGAAATAGACAGATCGCTGAGATAGGTGCCTCACTGATTAAGCATTGGTAACTG
TCAGACCAAGTTTACTCATATATACTTTAGATTGATTTAAAACTTCATTTTTAATTTAAAAGGATCTAGG
TGAAGATCCTTTTTGATAATCTCATGACCAAAATCCCTTAACGTGAGTTTTCGTTCCACTGAGCGTCAGA
CCCCGTAGAAAAGATCAAAGGATCTTCTTGAGATCCTTTTTTTCTGCGCGTAATCTGCTGCTTGCAAACA
AAAAAACCACCGCTACCAGCGGTGGTTTGTTTGCCGGATCAAGAGCTACCAACTCTTTTTCCGAAGGTAA
CTGGCTTCAGCAGAGCGCAGATACCAAATACTGTTCTTCTAGTGTAGCCGTAGTTAGGCCACCACTTCAA
GAACTCTGTAGCACCGCCTACATACCTCGCTCTGCTAATCCTGTTACCAGTGGCTGCTGCCAGTGGCGAT
AAGTCGTGTCTTACCGGGTTGGACTCAAGACGATAGTTACCGGATAAGGCGCAGCGGTCGGGCTGAACGG
GGGGTTCGTGCACACAGCCCAGCTTGGAGCGAACGACCTACACCGAACTGAGATACCTACAGCGTGAGCT
ATGAGAAAGCGCCACGCTTCCCGAAGGGAGAAAGGCGGACAGGTATCCGGTAAGCGGCAGGGTCGGAACA
GGAGAGCGCACGAGGGAGCTTCCAGGGGGAAACGCCTGGTATCTTTATAGTCCTGTCGGGTTTCGCCACC
TCTGACTTGAGCGTCGATTTTTGTGATGCTCGTCAGGGGGGCGGAGCCTATGGAAAAACGCCAGCAACGC
GGCCTTTTTACGGTTCCTGGCCTTTTGCTGGCCTTTTGCTCACATGTTCTTTCCTGCGTTATCCCCTGAT
TCTGTGGATAACCGTATTACCGCCTTTGAGTGAGCTGATACCGCTCGCCGCAGCCGAACGACCGAGCGCA
GCGAGTCAGTGAGCGAGGAAGCGGAAGAGCGCCCAATACGCAAACCGCCTCTCCCCGCGCGTTGGCCGAT
TCATTAATGCAGCTGGCACGACAGGTTTCCCGACTGGAAAGCGGGCAGTGAGCGCAACGCAATTAATGTG
AGTTAGCTCACTCATTAGGCACCCCAGGCTTTACACTTTATGCTTCCGGCTCGTATGTTGTGTGGAATTG
TGAGCGGATAACAATTTCACACAGGAAACAGCTATGACCATGATTACGCCAAGCGCGCAATTAACCCTCA
CTAAAGGGAACAAAAGCTGGAGCTGCAAGCTTAATGTAGTCTTATGCAATACTCTTGTAGTCTTGCAACA
TGGTAACGATGAGTTAGCAACATGCCTTACAAGGAGAGAAAAAGCACCGTGCATGCCGATTGGTGGAAGT
AAGGTGGTACGATCGTGCCTTATTAGGAAGGCAACAGACGGGTCTGACATGGATTGGACGAACCACTGAA
TTGCCGCATTGCAGAGATATTGTATTTAAGTGCCTAGCTCGATACATAAACGGGTCTCTCTGGTTAGACC
AGATCTGAGCCTGGGAGCTCTCTGGCTAACTAGGGAACCCACTGCTTAAGCCTCAATAAAGCTTGCCTTG
AGTGCTTCAAGTAGTGTGTGCCCGTCTGTTGTGTGACTCTGGTAACTAGAGATCCCTCAGACCCTTTTAG
TCAGTGTGGAAAATCTCTAGCAGTGGCGCCCGAACAGGGACTTGAAAGCGAAAGGGAAACCAGAGGAGCT
CTCTCGACGCAGGACTCGGCTTGCTGAAGCGCGCACGGCAAGAGGCGAGGGGCGGCGACTGGTGAGTACG
CCAAAAATTTTGACTAGCGGAGGCTAGAAGGAGAGAGATGGGTGCGAGAGCGTCAGTATTAAGCGGGGGA
GAATTAGATCGCGATGGGAAAAAATTCGGTTAAGGCCAGGGGGAAAGAAAAAATATAAATTAAAACATAT
AGTATGGGCAAGCAGGGAGCTAGAACGATTCGCAGTTAATCCTGGCCTGTTAGAAACATCAGAAGGCTGT
AGACAAATACTGGGACAGCTACAACCATCCCTTCAGACAGGATCAGAAGAACTTAGATCATTATATAATA
CAGTAGCAACCCTCTATTGTGTGCATCAAAGGATAGAGATAAAAGACACCAAGGAAGCTTTAGACAAGAT
AGAGGAAGAGCAAAACAAAAGTAAGACCACCGCACAGCAAGCGGCCGCTGATCTTCAGACCTGGAGGAGG
AGATATGAGGGACAATTGGAGAAGTGAATTATATAAATATAAAGTAGTAAAAATTGAACCATTAGGAGTA
GCACCCACCAAGGCAAAGAGAAGAGTGGTGCAGAGAGAAAAAAGAGCAGTGGGAATAGGAGCTTTGTTCC
TTGGGTTCTTGGGAGCAGCAGGAAGCACTATGGGCGCAGCGTCAATGACGCTGACGGTACAGGCCAGACA
ATTATTGTCTGGTATAGTGCAGCAGCAGAACAATTTGCTGAGGGCTATTGAGGCGCAACAGCATCTGTTG
CAACTCACAGTCTGGGGCATCAAGCAGCTCCAGGCAAGAATCCTGGCTGTGGAAAGATACCTAAAGGATC
AACAGCTCCTGGGGATTTGGGGTTGCTCTGGAAAACTCATTTGCACCACTGCTGTGCCTTGGAATGCTAG
TTGGAGTAATAAATCTCTGGAACAGATTTGGAATCACACGACCTGGATGGAGTGGGACAGAGAAATTAAC
AATTACACAAGCTTAATACACTCCTTAATTGAAGAATCGCAAAACCAGCAAGAAAAGAATGAACAAGAAT
TATTGGAATTAGATAAATGGGCAAGTTTGTGGAATTGGTTTAACATAACAAATTGGCTGTGGTATATAAA
ATTATTCATAATGATAGTAGGAGGCTTGGTAGGTTTAAGAATAGTTTTTGCTGTACTTTCTATAGTGAAT
AGAGTTAGGCAGGGATATTCACCATTATCGTTTCAGACCCACCTCCCAACCCCGAGGGGACCCGACAGGC
CCGAAGGAATAGAAGAAGAAGGTGGAGAGAGAGACAGAGACAGATCCATTCGATTAGTGAACGGATCTCG
ACGGTATCGATCACGAGACTAGCCTCGAGCGGCCGCCCCCTTCACCGAGGGCCTATTTCCCATGATTCCT
TCATATTTGCATATACGATACAAGGCTGTTAGAGAGATAATTGGAATTAATTTGACTGTAAACACAAAGA
TATTAGTACAAAATACGTGACGTAGAAAGTAATAATTTCTTGGGTAGTTTGCAGTTTTAAAATTATGTTT
TAAAATGGACTATCATATGCTTACCGTAACTTGAAAGTATTTCGATTTCTTGGCTTTATATATCTTGTGG
AAAGGACGAAACACCGGGAACAAACCAGGTCTCTTGATCTCGAGATCAAGAGACCTGGTTTGTTCTTTTT
GAATTCTCGACCTCGAGACAAATGGCAGTATTCATCCACAATTTTAAAAGAAAAGGGGGGATTGGGGGGT
ACAGTGCAGGGGAAAGAATAGTAGACATAATAGCAACAGACATACAAACTAAAGAATTACAAAAACAAAT
TACAAAAATTCAAAATTTTCGGGTTTATTACAGGGACAGCAGAGATCCACTTTGGCCGCGGCTCGAGGGG
G
